>Addgene plasmid #141389 | pLXV-EF1alpha-2xStrep-SARS-CoV-2-orf7b-IRES-Puro | addgene full sequence | sequence record 288084 | Addgene NGS Result
TGGAAGGGCTAATTCACTCCCAAAGAAGACAAGATATCCTTGATCTGTGGATCTACCACACACAAGGCTA
CTTCCCTGATTAGCAGAACTACACACCAGGGCCAGGGGTCAGATATCCACTGACCTTTGGATGGTGCTAC
AAGCTAGTACCAGTTGAGCCAGATAAGGTAGAAGAGGCCAATAAAGGAGAGAACACCAGCTTGTTACACC
CTGTGAGCCTGCATGGGATGGATGACCCGGAGAGAGAAGTGTTAGAGTGGAGGTTTGACAGCCGCCTAGC
ATTTCATCACGTGGCCCGAGAGCTGCATCCGGAGTACTTCAAGAACTGCTGATATCGAGCTTGCTACAAG
GGACTTTCCGCTGGGGACTTTCCAGGGAGGCGTGGCCTGGGCGGGACTGGGGAGTGGCGAGCCCTCAGAT
CCTGCATATAAGCAGCTGCTTTTTGCCTGTACTGGGTCTCTCTGGTTAGACCAGATCTGAGCCTGGGAGC
TCTCTGGCTAACTAGGGAACCCACTGCTTAAGCCTCAATAAAGCTTGCCTTGAGTGCTTCAAGTAGTGTG
TGCCCGTCTGTTGTGTGACTCTGGTAACTAGAGATCCCTCAGACCCTTTTAGTCAGTGTGGAAAATCTCT
AGCAGTGGCGCCCGAACAGGGACTTGAAAGCGAAAGGGAAACCAGAGGAGCTCTCTCGACGCAGGACTCG
GCTTGCTGAAGCGCGCACGGCAAGAGGCGAGGGGCGGCGACTGGTGAGTACGCCAAAAATTTTGACTAGC
GGAGGCTAGAAGGAGAGAGATGGGTGCGAGAGCGTCAGTATTAAGCGGGGGAGAATTAGATCGCGATGGG
AAAAAATTCGGTTAAGGCCAGGGGGAAAGAAAAAATATAAATTAAAACATATAGTATGGGCAAGCAGGGA
GCTAGAACGATTCGCAGTTAATCCTGGCCTGTTAGAAACATCAGAAGGCTGTAGACAAATACTGGGACAG
CTACAACCATCCCTTCAGACAGGATCAGAAGAACTTAGATCATTATATAATACAGTAGCAACCCTCTATT
GTGTGCATCAAAGGATAGAGATAAAAGACACCAAGGAAGCTTTAGACAAGATAGAGGAAGAGCAAAACAA
AAGTAAGACCACCGCACAGCAAGCGGCCGGCCGCTGATCTTCAGACCTGGAGGAGGAGATATGAGGGACA
ATTGGAGAAGTGAATTATATAAATATAAAGTAGTAAAAATTGAACCATTAGGAGTAGCACCCACCAAGGC
AAAGAGAAGAGTGGTGCAGAGAGAAAAAAGAGCAGTGGGAATAGGAGCTTTGTTCCTTGGGTTCTTGGGA
GCAGCAGGAAGCACTATGGGCGCAGCGTCAATGACGCTGACGGTACAGGCCAGACAATTATTGTCTGGTA
TAGTGCAGCAGCAGAACAATTTGCTGAGGGCTATTGAGGCGCAACAGCATCTGTTGCAACTCACAGTCTG
GGGCATCAAGCAGCTCCAGGCAAGAATCCTGGCTGTGGAAAGATACCTAAAGGATCAACAGCTCCTGGGG
ATTTGGGGTTGCTCTGGAAAACTCATTTGCACCACTGCTGTGCCTTGGAATGCTAGTTGGAGTAATAAAT
CTCTGGAACAGATTTGGAATCACACGACCTGGATGGAGTGGGACAGAGAAATTAACAATTACACAAGCTT
AATACACTCCTTAATTGAAGAATCGCAAAACCAGCAAGAAAAGAATGAACAAGAATTATTGGAATTAGAT
AAATGGGCAAGTTTGTGGAATTGGTTTAACATAACAAATTGGCTGTGGTATATAAAATTATTCATAATGA
TAGTAGGAGGCTTGGTAGGTTTAAGAATAGTTTTTGCTGTACTTTCTATAGTGAATAGAGTTAGGCAGGG
ATATTCACCATTATCGTTTCAGACCCACCTCCCAACCCCGAGGGGACCCGACAGGCCCGAAGGAATAGAA
GAAGAAGGTGGAGAGAGAGACAGAGACAGATCCATTCGATTAGTGAACGGATCTCGACGGTATCGCCTTT
AAAAGAAAAGGGGGGATTGGGGGGTACAGTGCAGGGGAAAGAATAGTAGACATAATAGCAACAGACATAC
AAACTAAAGAATTACAAAAACAAATTACAAAAATTCAAAATTTTCGGGTTTATTACAGGGACAGCAGAGA
TCCAGTTTATCGATGAGTAATTCATACAAAAGGACTCGCCCCTGCCTTGGGGAATCCCAGGGACCGTCGT
TAAACTCCCACTAACGTAGAACCCAGAGATCGCTGCGTTCCCGCCCCCTCACCCGCCCGCTCTCGTCATC
ACTGAGGTGGAGAAGAGCATGCGTGAGGCTCCGGTGCCCGTCAGTGGGCAGAGCGCACATCGCCCACAGT
CCCCGAGAAGTTGGGGGGAGGGGTCGGCAATTGAACCGGTGCCTAGAGAAGGTGGCGCGGGGTAAACTGG
GAAAGTGATGTCGTGTACTGGCTCCGCCTTTTTCCCGAGGGTGGGGGAGAACCGTATATAAGTGCAGTAG
TCGCCGTGAACGTTCTTTTTCGCAACGGGTTTGCCGCCAGAACACAGGTAAGTGCCGTGTGTGGTTCCCG
CGGGCCTGGCCTCTTTACGGGTTATGGCCCTTGCGTGCCTTGAATTACTTCCACGCCCCTGGCTGCAGTA
CGTGATTCTTGATCCCGAGCTTCGGGTTGGAAGTGGGTGGGAGAGTTCGAGGCCTTGCGCTTAAGGAGCC
CCTTCGCCTCGTGCTTGAGTTGAGGCCTGGCTTGGGCGCTGGGGCCGCCGCGTGCGAATCTGGTGGCACC
TTCGCGCCTGTCTCGCTGCTTTCGATAAGTCTCTAGCCATTTAAAATTTTTGATGACCTGCTGCGACGCT
TTTTTTCTGGCAAGATAGTCTTGTAAATGCGGGCCAAGATCTGCACACTGGTATTTCGGTTTTTGGGGCC
GCGGGCGGCGACGGGGCCCGTGCGTCCCAGCGCACATGTTCGGCGAGGCGGGGCCTGCGAGCGCGGCCAC
CGAGAATCGGACGGGGGTAGTCTCAAGCTGGCCGGCCTGCTCTGGTGCCTGGCCTCGCGCCGCCGTGTAT
CGCCCCGCCCTGGGCGGCAAGGCTGGCCCGGTCGGCACCAGTTGCGTGAGCGGAAAGATGGCCGCTTCCC
GGCCCTGCTGCAGGGAGCTCAAAATGGAGGACGCGGCGCTCGGGAGAGCGGGCGGGTGAGTCACCCACAC
AAAGGAAAAGGGCCTTTCCGTCCTCAGCCGTCGCTTCATGTGACTCCACGGAGTACCGGGCGCCGTCCAG
GCACCTCGATTAGTTCTCGAGCTTTTGGAGTACGTCGTCTTTAGGTTGGGGGGAGGGGTTTTATGCGATG
GAGTTTCCCCACACTGAGTGGGTGGAGACTGAAGTTAGGCCAGCTTGGCACTTGATGTAATTCTCCTTGG
AATTTGCCCTTTTTGAGTTTGGATCTTGGTTCATTCTCAAGCCTCAGACAGTGGTTCAAAGTTTTTTTCT
TCCATTTCAGGTGTCGTGAGGATCTATTTCCGGTGAATTCGCCGCCACCATGTGGTCCCATCCGCAGTTT
GAGAAGGGTGGTGGTTCAGGCGGAGGCTCCGGGGGCGGGAGCTGGTCTCACCCGCAATTTGAAAAAGGCG
CTGCGGCTATTGAGCTGTCTCTCATCGATTTCTATCTCTGTTTCCTCGCCTTCCTTCTTTTCCTGGTCTT
GATTATGCTGATAATTTTCTGGTTCAGTCTCGAATTGCAAGACCATAACGAGACATGCCACGCCTAAGGA
TCCCGCCCCTCTCCCTCCCCCCCCCCTAACGTTACTGGCCGAAGCCGCTTGGAATAAGGCCGGTGTGCGT
TTGTCTATATGTTATTTTCCACCATATTGCCGTCTTTTGGCAATGTGAGGGCCCGGAAACCTGGCCCTGT
CTTCTTGACGAGCATTCCTAGGGGTCTTTCCCCTCTCGCCAAAGGAATGCAAGGTCTGTTGAATGTCGTG
AAGGAAGCAGTTCCTCTGGAAGCTTCTTGAAGACAAACAACGTCTGTAGCGACCCTTTGCAGGCAGCGGA
ACCCCCCACCTGGCGACAGGTGCCTCTGCGGCCAAAAGCCACGTGTATAAGATACACCTGCAAAGGCGGC
ACAACCCCAGTGCCACGTTGTGAGTTGGATAGTTGTGGAAAGAGTCAAATGGCTCTCCTCAAGCGTATTC
AACAAGGGGCTGAAGGATGCCCAGAAGGTACCCCATTGTATGGGATCTGATCTGGGGCCTCGGTGCACAT
GCTTTACATGTGTTTAGTCGAGGTTAAAAAAACGTCTAGGCCCCCCGAACCACGGGGACGTGGTTTTCCT
TTGAAAAACACGATGATAAGCTTGCCACAACCCACAAGGAGACGACCTTCCATGACCGAGTACAAGCCCA
CGGTGCGCCTCGCCACCCGCGACGACGTCCCCCGGGCCGTACGCACCCTCGCCGCCGCGTTCGCCGACTA
CCCCGCCACGCGCCACACCGTCGACCCGGACCGCCACATCGAGCGGGTCACCGAGCTGCAAGAACTCTTC
CTCACGCGCGTCGGGCTCGACATCGGCAAGGTGTGGGTCGCGGACGACGGCGCCGCGGTGGCGGTCTGGA
CCACGCCGGAGAGCGTCGAAGCGGGGGCGGTGTTCGCCGAGATCGGCCCGCGCATGGCCGAGTTGAGCGG
TTCCCGGCTGGCCGCGCAGCAACAGATGGAAGGCCTCCTGGCGCCGCACCGGCCCAAGGAGCCCGCGTGG
TTCCTGGCCACCGTCGGCGTCTCGCCCGACCACCAGGGCAAGGGTCTGGGCAGCGCCGTCGTGCTCCCCG
GAGTGGAGGCGGCCGAGCGCGCCGGGGTGCCCGCCTTCCTGGAGACCTCCGCGCCCCGCAACCTCCCCTT
CTACGAGCGGCTCGGCTTCACCGTCACCGCCGACGTCGAGGTGCCCGAAGGACCGCGCACCTGGTGCATG
ACCCGCAAGCCCGGTGCCTAGACGCGTCTGGAACAATCAACCTCTGGATTACAAAATTTGTGAAAGATTG
ACTGGTATTCTTAACTATGTTGCTCCTTTTACGCTATGTGGATACGCTGCTTTAATGCCTTTGTATCATG
CTATTGCTTCCCGTATGGCTTTCATTTTCTCCTCCTTGTATAAATCCTGGTTGCTGTCTCTTTATGAGGA
GTTGTGGCCCGTTGTCAGGCAACGTGGCGTGGTGTGCACTGTGTTTGCTGACGCAACCCCCACTGGTTGG
GGCATTGCCACCACCTGTCAGCTCCTTTCCGGGACTTTCGCTTTCCCCCTCCCTATTGCCACGGCGGAAC
TCATCGCCGCCTGCCTTGCCCGCTGCTGGACAGGGGCTCGGCTGTTGGGCACTGACAATTCCGTGGTGTT
GTCGGGGAAGCTGACGTCCTTTCCATGGCTGCTCGCCTGTGTTGCCACCTGGATTCTGCGCGGGACGTCC
TTCTGCTACGTCCCTTCGGCCCTCAATCCAGCGGACCTTCCTTCCCGCGGCCTGCTGCCGGCTCTGCGGC
CTCTTCCGCGTCTTCGCCTTCGCCCTCAGACGAGTCGGATCTCCCTTTGGGCCGCCTCCCCGCCTGGAAT
TAATTCTGCAGTCGAGACCTAGAAAAACATGGAGCAATCACAAGTAGCAATACAGCAGCTACCAATGCTG
ATTGTGCCTGGCTAGAAGCACAAGAGGAGGAGGAGGTGGGTTTTCCAGTCACACCTCAGGTACCTTTAAG
ACCAATGACTTACAAGGCAGCTGTAGATCTTAGCCACTTTTTAAAAGAAAAGAGGGGACTGGAAGGGCTA
ATTCACTCCCAACGAAGACAAGATATCCTTGATCTGTGGATCTACCACACACAAGGCTACTTCCCTGATT
AGCAGAACTACACACCAGGGCCAGGGGTCAGATATCCACTGACCTTTGGATGGTGCTACAAGCTAGTACC
AGTTGAGCCAGATAAGGTAGAAGAGGCCAATAAAGGAGAGAACACCAGCTTGTTACACCCTGTGAGCCTG
CATGGGATGGATGACCCGGAGAGAGAAGTGTTAGAGTGGAGGTTTGACAGCCGCCTAGCATTTCATCACG
TGGCCCGAGAGCTGCATCCGGAGTACTTCAAGAACTGCTGATATCGAGCTTGCTACAAGGGACTTTCCGC
TGGGGACTTTCCAGGGAGGCGTGGCCTGGGCGGGACTGGGGAGTGGCGAGCCCTCAGATCCTGCATATAA
GCAGCTGCTTTTTGCCTGTACTGGGTCTCTCTGGTTAGACCAGATCTGAGCCTGGGAGCTCTCTGGCTAA
CTAGGGAACCCACTGCTTAAGCCTCAATAAAGCTTGCCTTGAGTGCTTCAAGTAGTGTGTGCCCGTCTGT
TGTGTGACTCTGGTAACTAGAGATCCCTCAGACCCTTTTAGTCAGTGTGGAAAATCTCTAGCAGTAGTAG
TTCATGTCATCTTATTATTCAGTATTTATAACTTGCAAAGAAATGAATATCAGAGAGTGAGAGGCCTTGA
CATTGCTAGCGTTTACCGTCGACCTCTAGCTAGAGCTTGGCGTAATCATGGTCATAGCTGTTTCCTGTGT
GAAATTGTTATCCGCTCACAATTCCACACAACATACGAGCCGGAAGCATAAAGTGTAAAGCCTGGGGTGC
CTAATGAGTGAGCTAACTCACATTAATTGCGTTGCGCTCACTGCCCGCTTTCCAGTCGGGAAACCTGTCG
TGCCAGCTGCATTAATGAATCGGCCAACGCGCGGGGAGAGGCGGTTTGCGTATTGGGCGCTCTTCCGCTT
CCTCGCTCACTGACTCGCTGCGCTCGGTCGTTCGGCTGCGGCGAGCGGTATCAGCTCACTCAAAGGCGGT
AATACGGTTATCCACAGAATCAGGGGATAACGCAGGAAAGAACATGTGAGCAAAAGGCCAGCAAAAGGCC
AGGAACCGTAAAAAGGCCGCGTTGCTGGCGTTTTTCCATAGGCTCCGCCCCCCTGACGAGCATCACAAAA
ATCGACGCTCAAGTCAGAGGTGGCGAAACCCGACAGGACTATAAAGATACCAGGCGTTTCCCCCTGGAAG
CTCCCTCGTGCGCTCTCCTGTTCCGACCCTGCCGCTTACCGGATACCTGTCCGCCTTTCTCCCTTCGGGA
AGCGTGGCGCTTTCTCATAGCTCACGCTGTAGGTATCTCAGTTCGGTGTAGGTCGTTCGCTCCAAGCTGG
GCTGTGTGCACGAACCCCCCGTTCAGCCCGACCGCTGCGCCTTATCCGGTAACTATCGTCTTGAGTCCAA
CCCGGTAAGACACGACTTATCGCCACTGGCAGCAGCCACTGGTAACAGGATTAGCAGAGCGAGGTATGTA
GGCGGTGCTACAGAGTTCTTGAAGTGGTGGCCTAACTACGGCTACACTAGAAGAACAGTATTTGGTATCT
GCGCTCTGCTGAAGCCAGTTACCTTCGGAAAAAGAGTTGGTAGCTCTTGATCCGGCAAACAAACCACCGC
TGGTAGCGGTGGTTTTTTTGTTTGCAAGCAGCAGATTACGCGCAGAAAAAAAGGATCTCAAGAAGATCCT
TTGATCTTTTCTACGGGGTCTGACGCTCAGTGGAACGAAAACTCACGTTAAGGGATTTTGGTCATGAGAT
TATCAAAAAGGATCTTCACCTAGATCCTTTTAAATTAAAAATGAAGTTTTAAATCAATCTAAAGTATATA
TGAGTAAACTTGGTCTGACAGTTACCAATGCTTAATCAGTGAGGCACCTATCTCAGCGATCTGTCTATTT
CGTTCATCCATAGTTGCCTGACTCCCCGTCGTGTAGATAACTACGATACGGGAGGGCTTACCATCTGGCC
CCAGTGCTGCAATGATACCGCGAGACCCACGCTCACCGGCTCCAGATTTATCAGCAATAAACCAGCCAGC
CGGAAGGGCCGAGCGCAGAAGTGGTCCTGCAACTTTATCCGCCTCCATCCAGTCTATTAATTGTTGCCGG
GAAGCTAGAGTAAGTAGTTCGCCAGTTAATAGTTTGCGCAACGTTGTTGCCATTGCTACAGGCATCGTGG
TGTCACGCTCGTCGTTTGGTATGGCTTCATTCAGCTCCGGTTCCCAACGATCAAGGCGAGTTACATGATC
CCCCATGTTGTGCAAAAAAGCGGTTAGCTCCTTCGGTCCTCCGATCGTTGTCAGAAGTAAGTTGGCCGCA
GTGTTATCACTCATGGTTATGGCAGCACTGCATAATTCTCTTACTGTCATGCCATCCGTAAGATGCTTTT
CTGTGACTGGTGAGTACTCAACCAAGTCATTCTGAGAATAGTGTATGCGGCGACCGAGTTGCTCTTGCCC
GGCGTCAATACGGGATAATACCGCGCCACATAGCAGAACTTTAAAAGTGCTCATCATTGGAAAACGTTCT
TCGGGGCGAAAACTCTCAAGGATCTTACCGCTGTTGAGATCCAGTTCGATGTAACCCACTCGTGCACCCA
ACTGATCTTCAGCATCTTTTACTTTCACCAGCGTTTCTGGGTGAGCAAAAACAGGAAGGCAAAATGCCGC
AAAAAAGGGAATAAGGGCGACACGGAAATGTTGAATACTCATACTCTTCCTTTTTCAATATTATTGAAGC
ATTTATCAGGGTTATTGTCTCATGAGCGGATACATATTTGAATGTATTTAGAAAAATAAACAAATAGGGG
TTCCGCGCACATTTCCCCGAAAAGTGCCACCTGACGTCGACGGATCGGGAGATCAACTTGTTTATTGCAG
CTTATAATGGTTACAAATAAAGCAATAGCATCACAAATTTCACAAATAAAGCATTTTTTTCACTGCATTC
TAGTTGTGGTTTGTCCAAACTCATCAATGTATCTTATCATGTCTGGATCAACTGGATAACTCAAGCTAAC
CAAAATCATCCCAAACTTCCCACCCCATACCCTATTACCACTGCCAATTACCTGTGGTTTCATTTACTCT
AAACCTGTGATTCCTCTGAATTATTTTCATTTTAAAGAAATTGTATTTGTTAAATATGTACTACAAACTT
AGTAGT
Features (pLannotate 1.2.2; 24 found; start..end, strand, type, name):
    377..634     +  LTR            5' LTR (truncated): truncated 5' long terminal repeat (LTR) from HIV-1
    681..806     +  misc_feature   HIV-1 Ψ: packaging signal of human immunodeficiency virus type 1
    790..1128    +  CDS            HIV-1 gag (fragment): gag protein from human immunodeficiency virus 1; gag
   1303..1536    +  misc_feature   RRE: The Rev response element (RRE) of HIV-1 allows for Rev-dependent mRNA export from the nucleus to the cytoplasm.
   1913..2013    +  CDS            Rev (fragment): human immunodeficiency virus 1 (HIV-1) Rev protein; rev; enhances nuclear export of unspliced and incompletely spliced viral mRNAs
   2028..2143    +  misc_feature   cPPT/CTS: central polypurine tract and central termination sequence of HIV-1 (lacking the first T)
   2356..2567    +  promoter       EF-1α core promoter: core promoter for human elongation factor EF-1α
   2568..2681    +  intron         EF-1α intron A (fragment): intron upstream of the start codon of human EF-1α
   3307..3510    +  intron         EF-1α intron A: truncated intron upstream of the start codon of human EF-1α
   3649..3774    +  CDS            NS7B_SARS2: Experimental evidence at protein level: Swiss-Prot protein existence level 1. From Severe acute respiratory syndrome coronavirus 2 (2019-nCoV) (SARS-CoV-2).
   3897..4359    +  misc_feature   IRES: internal ribosome entry site (IRES) of the encephalomyocarditis virus (EMCV)
   4392..4989    +  CDS            PuroR (fragment): puromycin N-acetyltransferase; pac from Streptomyces alboniger; confers resistance to puromycin
   5005..5593    +  misc_feature   WPRE: woodchuck hepatitis virus posttranscriptional regulatory element
   5610..6128    +  CDS            nef (fragment): NEF_HV1BR - Experimental evidence at protein level: Swiss-Prot protein existence level 1. Extracellular Nef protein targets CD4(+) T-lymphocytes for apoptosis by interacting with CXCR4 surface receptors (PubMed:14990729). From Human immunodeficiency virus type 1 group M subtype B (isolate BRU/LAI) (HIV-1).
   6176..6433    +  LTR            5' LTR (truncated): truncated 5' long terminal repeat (LTR) from HIV-1
   6585..6601    -  protein_bind   lac operator: The lac repressor binds to the lac operator to inhibit transcription in E. coli. This inhibition can be relieved by adding lactose or isopropyl-β-D-thiogalactopyranoside (IPTG). lac repressor encoded by lacI
   6609..6639    -  promoter       lac promoter: promoter for the E. coli lac operon
   6654..6675    -  protein_bind   CAP binding site: CAP binding activates transcription in the presence of cAMP. E. coli catabolite activator protein
   6688..6780    -  CDS            lacI (fragment): lac repressor; lacI; The lac repressor binds to the lac operator to inhibit transcription in E. coli. This inhibition can be relieved by adding lactose or isopropyl-β-D-thiogalactopyranoside (IPTG).
   6963..7551    -  rep_origin     ori: high-copy-number ColE1/pMB1/pBR322/pUC origin of replication
   7722..8582    -  CDS            AmpR: β-lactamase; bla; confers resistance to ampicillin, carbenicillin, and related antibiotics
   8583..8687    -  promoter       AmpR promoter: bla
   8735..8869    +  polyA_signal   SV40 poly(A) signal: SV40 polyadenylation signal
   9036..329     +  CDS            nef (fragment) (across the origin): NEF_HV1BR - Experimental evidence at protein level: Swiss-Prot protein existence level 1. Extracellular Nef protein targets CD4(+) T-lymphocytes for apoptosis by interacting with CXCR4 surface receptors (PubMed:14990729). From Human immunodeficiency virus type 1 group M subtype B (isolate BRU/LAI) (HIV-1).
