[The description below was written by a language model from this plasmid's Addgene catalogue record and pLannotate feature annotations shown in this document.]
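Description:
pLXV-EF1alpha-2xStrep-SARS-CoV-2-orf7b-IRES-Puro is an HIV-1-based lentiviral and mammalian expression plasmid built on the Takara pLVX-EF1alpha-IRES-Puro backbone, with a sequenced length of about 9.0 kb. It is maintained in E. coli through a high-copy ColE1/pUC-type origin and an ampicillin resistance gene (β-lactamase). A recombination-limiting strain is recorded for propagation, as is usual for plasmids carrying repeated LTRs. The viral portion is flanked by HIV-1 LTR sequences and includes the Ψ packaging signal with a partial gag fragment, the Rev response element for Rev-dependent nuclear export of the genomic RNA, the cPPT/CTS element that aids nuclear import, and a WPRE downstream of the cassette to enhance transcript processing and expression. The nef-derived fragments annotated next to each LTR probably reflect LTR-adjacent HIV-1 sequence rather than any intended coding payload.

The payload is a human codon-optimized open reading frame for SARS-CoV-2 ORF7b, a small accessory protein, fused to an N-terminal 2xStrep affinity tag. The tag is stated in the catalogue entry but is not separately annotated in the feature table. Expression is driven by the human EF-1α promoter with its intron A. An EMCV IRES downstream links translation of puromycin N-acetyltransferase to the same transcript, so puromycin selection enriches for cells that also express the tagged viral protein. The plasmid can be transfected directly for transient expression or used to produce lentivirus for stable transduction. It belongs to a set of tagged SARS-CoV-2 protein constructs made for a virus–host protein interaction map, where the Strep tag allows affinity capture of ORF7b and its associated host proteins.
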