Addgene plasmid #141389: pLXV-EF1alpha-2xStrep-SARS-CoV-2-orf7b-IRES-Puro
Purpose: Lentiviral expression of SARS-CoV-2 protein; transient expression and generate lentivirus
Depositing lab: Nevan Krogan. Depositing organization: University of California, San Francisco (UCSF). Publication: A SARS-CoV-2 protein interaction map reveals targets for drug repurposing. Gordon DE, Jang GM, Bouhaddou M, Xu J, Obernier K, White KM, O'Meara MJ, Rezelj VV, Guo JZ, Swaney DL, Tummino TA, Huttenhain R, Kaake RM, Richards AL, Tutuncuoglu B, Foussard H, Batra J, Haas K, Modak M, Kim M, Haas P, Polacco BJ, Braberg H, Fabius JM, Eckhardt M, Soucheray M, Bennett MJ, Cakir M, McGregor MJ, Li Q, Meyer B, Roesch F, Vallet T, Mac Kain A, Miorin L, Moreno E, Naing ZZC, Zhou Y, Peng S, Shi Y, Zhang Z, Shen W, Kirby IT, Melnyk JE, Chorba JS, Lou K, Dai SA, Barrio-Hernandez I, Memon D, Hernandez-Armenta C, Lyu J, Mathy CJP, Perica T, Pilla KB, Ganesan SJ, Saltzberg DJ, Rakesh R, Liu X, Rosenthal SB, Calviello L, Venkataramanan S, Liboy-Lugo J, Lin Y, Huang XP, Liu Y, Wankowicz SA, Bohn M, Safari M, Ugur FS, Koh C, Savar NS, Tran QD, Shengjuler D, Fletcher SJ, O'Neal MC, Cai Y, Chang JCJ, Broadhurst DJ, Klippsten S, Sharp PP, Wenzell NA, Kuzuoglu-Ozturk D, Wang HY, Trenker R, Young JM, Cavero DA, Hiatt J, Roth TL, Rathore U, Subramanian A, Noack J, Hubert M, Stroud RM, Frankel AD, Rosenberg OS, Verba KA, Agard DA, Ott M, Emerman M, Jura N, von Zastrow M, Verdin E, Ashworth A, Schwartz O, d'Enfert C, Mukherjee S, Jacobson M, Malik HS, Fujimori DG, Ideker T, Craik CS, Floor SN, Fraser JS, Gross JD, Sali A, Roth BL, Ruggero D, Taunton J, Kortemme T, Beltrao P, Vignuzzi M, Garcia-Sastre A, Shokat KM, Shoichet BK, Krogan NJ. Nature. 2020 Jul;583(7816):459-468. doi: 10.1038/s41586-020-2286-9. Epub 2020 Apr 30. PubMed 32353859.
Backbone
  Vector backbone: pLVX-EF1alpha-IRES-Puro
  Backbone manufacturer: Takara Bio
  Backbone size w/o insert (bp): 8825
  Vector type: Mammalian Expression, Lentiviral
  Selectable markers: Puromycin
Growth in bacteria
  Bacterial resistance: Ampicillin, 100 μg/mL
  Growth temperature: 30°C
  Growth strain: NEB Stable
  Copy number: Unknown
Gene/Insert
  Gene/Insert name: SARS-CoV-2-orf7b
  Species: SARS-CoV-2
  Mutation: human codon optimized
  Entrez Gene: ORF7b (a.k.a. GU280_gp08)
  Promoter: EF1alpha
  Tag / fusion protein: 2xStrep (N terminal on insert)
  Cloning method: Unknown
Terms and licenses: Academic/Nonprofit Terms; Industry Terms
Depositor comments: Please visit https://www.biorxiv.org/content/10.1101/2020.03.22.002386v3 for bioRxiv preprint.
How to cite: pLXV-EF1alpha-2xStrep-SARS-CoV-2-orf7b-IRES-Puro was a gift from Nevan Krogan (Addgene plasmid # 141389 ; http://n2t.net/addgene:141389 ; RRID:Addgene_141389)
