>Addgene plasmid #141389 | pLXV-EF1alpha-2xStrep-SARS-CoV-2-orf7b-IRES-Puro | addgene partial sequence | sequence record 287305 | EF1a-F 5'-TCAAGCCTCAGACAGTGGTTC-3'
ATTTCCGGTGAATTCGCCGCCACCATGTGGTCCCATCCGCAGTTTGAGAAGGGTGGTGGTTCAGGCGGAG
GCTCCGGGGGCGGGAGCTGGTCTCACCCGCAATTTGAAAAAGGCGCTGCGGCTATTGAGCTGTCTCTCAT
CGATTTCTATCTCTGTTTCCTCGCCTTCCTTCTTTTCCTGGTCTTGATTATGCTGATAATTTTCTGGTTC
AGTCTCGAATTGCAAGACCATAACGAGACATGCCACGCCTAAGGATCCCGCCCCTCTCCCTCCCCCCCCC
CTAACGTTACTGGCCGAAGCCGCTTGGAATAAGGCCGGTGTGCGTTTGTCTATATGTTATTTTCCACCAT
ATTGCCGTCTTTTGGCAATGTGAGGGCCCGGAAACCTGGCCCTGTCTTCTTGACGAGCATTCCTAGGGGT
CTTTCCCCTCTCGCCAAAGGAATGCAAGGTCTGTTGAATGTCGTGAAGGAAGCAGTTCCTCTGGAAGCTT
CTTGAAGACAAACAACGTCTGTAGCGACCCTTTGCAGGCAGCGGAACCCCCCACCTGGCGACAGGTGCCT
CTGCGGCCAAAAGCCACGTGTATAAGATACACCTGCAAAGGCGGCACAACCCCAGTGCCACGTTGTGAGT
TGGATAGTTGTGGAAAGAGTCAAATGGCTCTCCTCAAGCGTATTCAACAAGGGGCTGAAGGATGCCCAGA
AGGTACCCCATTGTATGGGATCTGATCTGGGGCCTCGGTGCACATGCTTTACATGTGTTTAGTCGAGGTT
AAAAAAACGTCTAGGCCCCCCGAACCACGGGGACGTGGTTTTCCTTTGAAAAACACGATGATAAGCTTGC
CACAACCCACAAGGAGACGACCTTCCATGACCGAGTACAAGCCCACGGTGCGCCTCGCCACCCGCGACGA
CGTCCCCCGGGCCGTACGCACCCTCGCCGCCGCGTTCGCCGACTACCC
