>Addgene plasmid #141389 | pLXV-EF1alpha-2xStrep-SARS-CoV-2-orf7b-IRES-Puro | addgene partial sequence | sequence record 287353 | WPRE-R 5'-CATAGCGTAAAAGGAGCAACA-3'
NNNNNNNNNANNNNNNATCTTTCNNNTTTTGNNNCCAGAGGTTGATTGTTCCAGACGCGTCTAGGCACCG
GGCTTGCGGGTCATGCACCAGGTGCGCGGTCCTTCGGGCACCTCGACGTCGGCGGTGACGGTGAAGCCGA
GCCGCTCGTAGAAGGGGAGGTTGCGGGGCGCGGAGGTCTCCAGGAAGGCGGGCACCCCGGCGCGCTCGGC
CGCCTCCACTCCGGGGAGCACGACGGCGCTGCCCAGACCCTTGCCCTGGTGGTCGGGCGAGACGCCGACG
GTGGCCAGGAACCACGCGGGCTCCTTGGGCCGGTGCGGCGCCAGGAGGCCTTCCATCTGTTGCTGCGCGG
CCAGCCGGGAACCGCTCAACTCGGCCATGCGCGGGCCGATCTCGGCGAACACCGCCCCCGCTTCGACGCT
CTCCGGCGTGGTCCAGACCGCCACCGCGGCGCCGTCGTCCGCGACCCACACCTTGCCGATGTCGAGCCCG
ACGCGCGTGAGGAAGAGTTCTTGCAGCTCGGTGACCCGCTCGATGTGGCGGTCCGGGTCGACGGTGTGGC
GCGTGGCGGGGTAGTCGGCGAACGCGGCGGCGAGGGTGCGTACGGCCCGGGGGACGTCGTCGCGGGTGGC
GAGGCGCACCGTGGGCTTGTACTCGGTCATGGAAGGTCGTCTCCTTGTGGGTTGTGGCAAGCTTATCATC
GTGTTTTTCAAAGGAAAACCACGTCCCCGTGGTTCGGGGGGCCTAGACGNTTTTTTTAACCTCGACTAAA
CACATGTAAAGCATGTGCACCGAGGNCCCAGATCAGATCCCATACNATGGGGTACTTTCNGGGCATCCTT
CAGCCCCTTGTTGANTACGCTTGNNAGAGCCATTTGACTCTTTCACACTATCCACTCGNAACGTGNCACT
NGGGGNTGNNCNNNN
